>Addgene plasmid #134281 | pcDNA6-C-Flag-GK5_v1 | addgene full sequence | sequence record 275424 | Addgene NGS Result
GACGGATCGGGAGATCTCCCGATCCCCTATGGTGCACTCTCAGTACAATCTGCTCTGATGCCGCATAGTT
AAGCCAGTATCTGCTCCCTGCTTGTGTGTTGGAGGTCGCTGAGTAGTGCGCGAGCAAAATTTAAGCTACA
ACAAGGCAAGGCTTGACCGACAATTGCATGAAGAATCTGCTTAGGGTTAGGCGTTTTGCGCTGCTTCGCG
ATGTACGGGCCAGATATACGCGTTGACATTGATTATTGACTAGTTATTAATAGTAATCAATTACGGGGTC
ATTAGTTCATAGCCCATATATGGAGTTCCGCGTTACATAACTTACGGTAAATGGCCCGCCTGGCTGACCG
CCCAACGACCCCCGCCCATTGACGTCAATAATGACGTATGTTCCCATAGTAACGCCAATAGGGACTTTCC
ATTGACGTCAATGGGTGGAGTATTTACGGTAAACTGCCCACTTGGCAGTACATCAAGTGTATCATATGCC
AAGTACGCCCCCTATTGACGTCAATGACGGTAAATGGCCCGCCTGGCATTATGCCCAGTACATGACCTTA
TGGGACTTTCCTACTTGGCAGTACATCTACGTATTAGTCATCGCTATTACCATGGTGATGCGGTTTTGGC
AGTACATCAATGGGCGTGGATAGCGGTTTGACTCACGGGGATTTCCAAGTCTCCACCCCATTGACGTCAA
TGGGAGTTTGTTTTGGCACCAAAATCAACGGGACTTTCCAAAATGTCGTAACAACTCCGCCCCATTGACG
CAAATGGGCGGTAGGCGTGTACGGTGGGAGGTCTATATAAGCAGAGCTCTCTGGCTAACTAGAGAACCCA
CTGCTTACTGGCTTATCGAAATTAATACGACTCACTATAGGGAGACCCAAGCTGGCTAGTTAGAGCTCCT
TAAGGTTAACTCTAGAGAATTCGGATCCATGTCAGGGCAGCAGGAGCGTGCAGAGCGGCAGCGAGAGGAA
CTGAGCGCGTCGGCCTCGCCGCCCTCCCGCTTCGTGCTGGGGCTGGACGTGGGCAGCACGGTGATCCGCT
GCCACGTCTATGACCAGACGGCGCGAGTGCGAGGCTCCAGCGCGCAGAAGGTAGAAAATGTTTACCCTCA
ACCTGGCTGGGTTGAAATCGATCCTGATTCTCTCTGGGCTCAGTTTGTTGCCGTAATAAAAGATGCTGTC
AAAGCTGCAGGGGTGCAGATGAATCAAATTGTCGGTCTTGGCATATCAACACAGAGAGCCACTTTCATTA
CATGGAACAAGAAAACAGGCCATCATTTTCACAACTTCATTAGCTGGCAAGACCTAAGGGCAGCTGAACT
TGTAAAGTCCTGGAATAATTCTCTCATAATGAAGCTATTGCATGGGGCCACCCGAGTCCTTCATTTCTTC
AGTAGAAGTAAAGTAATGCTAACGGTCAGCCGCTTCAATTTCAGCACCCAGCATGCCACCTTAAGATTGA
CCTGGATTTTACAAAACCTATCTGAGGTGAAAAGGGCAGTTGAAGAAGACAATTGTTGCTTTGGGACGAT
TGATACCTGGCTGTTATACAAGCTCACGAAAGGTTCTTCCTACGCCACGGATTATTCAAATGCCAGCACC
ACTGGATTTTTTGATCCCTATGCGATGCGCTGGAGCAGGCTCATAACCACCATGGTCTCCATCCCACTGT
CTATCCTGCCTCCTGTGAAGGATACCAGCTATAATTTTGGATCAGTGGATGAGAAGATATTTGGCGTGCC
TATACCAGTTGTTGCCTTGGTTGGTGACCAGCAGTCGGCCATGTTTGGAGAGTGCTGCTTCGAGACGGGA
GATGTGAAGCTAACCATGGGAACTGGAACATTTTTGGATATCAATACTGGAAAAAACCTTCAGCATGTTA
ATGGAGGCTTTTATCCACTAATTGGATGGAAGATTGGGCAAGAACTTGTATGTTTAGCTGAAGGCAATGC
AGGAGACACGGGCACCGCCATAATGTGGGCTCAAAAATTAGATCTCTTCACAGACGCTGCTGAGACTGAA
AAAATGGCCCTGAGCCTGGAAGATTCTGAAGGGGTTTACTTTGTTCCGTCGTTTAGTGGATTACAGGCTC
CATTAAATGACCCCTGTGCCTGTGCCTCTTTTATGGGTTTGAAGCACTCCACTAATAAATACCATCTTGT
CCGAGCAATATTGGAGTCAATAGCTTTCAGGAACAAACAGTTGTACGACATGCTGCAGAGAGAAATCCAG
ATTCCCGTCACGAACATCCGGGCAGATGGAGGCGTGTGTAACAACGCTTTCGTCATGCAGATGACTTCAG
ACCTGATAAATGAGAAGATAGACAGACCTGCCCACTTCGACATGTCCTGCTTGGGGGCAGCCTCTCTGGC
TGGCCTCGCTGTTGGATTTTGGGCGGACAAGGAAGAGCTCCAGAAGCTGAGGCAAAGCGAGATGGTTTTC
AAGCCTCAGAAGAAGTGGCAGGAATACGAGGCATTTCTCGAGCCATGGAAGCTTATGGACTACAAAGACG
ATGACGACAAGGATATCTAACTGACTGAACCGGTGGTACCAAACCCGCTGATCAGCCTCGACTGTGCCTT
CTAGTTGCCAGCCATCTGTTGTTTGCCCCTCCCCCGTGCCTTCCTTGACCCTGGAAGGTGCCACTCCCAC
TGTCCTTTCCTAATAAAATGAGGAAATTGCATCGCATTGTCTGAGTAGGTGTCATTCTATTCTGGGGGGT
GGGGTGGGGCAGGACAGCAAGGGGGAGGATTGGGAAGACAATAGCAGGCATGCTGGGGATGCGGTGGGCT
CTATGGCTTCTGAGGCGGAAAGAACCAGCTGGGGCTCTAGGGGGTATCCCC
[124 nt withheld, positions 2852-2975]
C
[91 nt withheld, positions 2977-3067]
A
[49 nt withheld, positions 3069-3117]
CCTTTGACGTTGGAGTCCACGTTCTTT
[37 nt withheld, positions 3145-3181]
ACCCTATCTCGGTCTATTCTTTTGATTTATAAGGGATTTTGCCGATTTCGGCCTATTGGTTAAAAAATGA
GCTGATTTAACAAAAATTTAACGCGAATTAATTCTGTGGAATGTGTGTCAGTTAGGGTGTGGAAAGTCCC
CAGGCTCCCCAGCAGGCAGAAGTATGCAAAGCATGCATCTCAATTAGTCAGCAACCAGGTGTGGAAAGTC
CCCAGGCTCCCCAGCAGGCAGAAGTATGCAAAGCATGCATCTCAATTAGTCAGCAACCATAGTCCCGCCC
CTAACTCCGCCCATCCCGCCCCTAACTCCGCCCAGTTCCGCCCATTCTCCGCCCCATGGCTGACTAATTT
TTTTTATTTATGCAGAGGCCGAGGCCGCCTCTGCCTCTGAGCTATTCCAGAAGTAGTGAGGAGGCTTTTT
TGGAGGCCTAGGCTTTTGCAAAAAGCTCCCGGGAGCTTGTATATCCATTTTCGGATCTGATCAGCACGTG
TTGACAATTAATCATCGGCATAGTATATCGGCATAGTATAATACGACAAGGTGAGGAACTAAACCATGGC
CAAGCCTTTGTCTCAAGAAGAATCCACCCTCATTGAAAGAGCAACGGCTACAATCAACAGCATCCCCATC
TCTGAAGACTACAGCGTCGCCAGCGCAGCTCTCTCTAGCGACGGCCGCATCTTCACTGGTGTCAATGTAT
ATCATTTTACTGGGGGACCTTGTGCAGAACTCGTGGTGCTGGGCACTGCTGCTGCTGCGGCAGCTGGCAA
CCTGACTTGTATCGTCGCGATCGGAAATGAGAACAGGGGCATCTTGAGCCCCTGCGGACGGTGCCGACAG
GTGCTTCTCGATCTGCATCCTGGGATCAAAGCCATAGTGAAGGACAGTGATGGACAGCCGACGGCAGTTG
GGATTCGTGAATTGCTGCCCTCTGGTTATGTGTGGGAGGGCTAAGCACTTCGTGGCCGAGGAGCAGGACT
GACACGTGCTACGAGATTTCGATTCCACCGCCGCCTTCTATGAAAGGTTGGGCTTCGGAATCGTTTTCCG
GGACGCCGGCTGGATGATCCTCCAGCGCGGGGATCTCATGCTGGAGTTCTTCGCCCACCCCAACTTGTTT
ATTGCAGCTTATAATGGTTACAAATAAAGCAATAGCATCACAAATTTCACAAATAAAGCATTTTTTTCAC
TGCATTCTAGTTGTGGTTTGTCCAAACTCATCAATGTATCTTATCATGTCTGTATACCGTCGACCTCTAG
CTAGAGCTTGGCGTAATCATGGTCATAGCTGTTTCCTGTGTGAAATTGTTATCCGCTCACAATTCCACAC
AACATACGAGCCGGAAGCATAAAGTGTAAAGCCTGGGGTGCCTAATGAGTGAGCTAACTCACATTAATTG
CGTTGCGCTCACTGCCCGCTTTCCAGTCGGGAAACCTGTCGTGCCAGCTGCATTAATGAATCGGCCAACG
CGCGGGGAGAGGCGGTTTGCGTATTGGGCGCTCTTCCGCTTCCTCGCTCACTGACTCGCTGCGCTCGGTC
GTTCGGCTGCGGCGAGCGGTATCAGCTCACTCAAAGGCGGTAATACGGTTATCCACAGAATCAGGGGATA
ACGCAGGAAAGAACATGTGAGCAAAAGGCCAGCAAAAGGCCAGGAACCGTAAAAAGGCCGCGTTGCTGGC
GTTTTTCCATAGGCTCCGCCCCCCTGACGAGCATCACAAAAATCGACGCTCAAGTCAGAGGTGGCGAAAC
CCGACAGGACTATAAAGATACCAGGCGTTTCCCCCTGGAAGCTCCCTCGTGCGCTCTCCTGTTCCGACCC
TGCCGCTTACCGGATACCTGTCCGCCTTTCTCCCTTCGGGAAGCGTGGCGCTTTCTCATAGCTCACGCTG
TAGGTATCTCAGTTCGGTGTAGGTCGTTCGCTCCAAGCTGGGCTGTGTGCACGAACCCCCCGTTCAGCCC
GACCGCTGCGCCTTATCCGGTAACTATCGTCTTGAGTCCAACCCGGTAAGACACGACTTATCGCCACTGG
CAGCAGCCACTGGTAACAGGATTAGCAGAGCGAGGTATGTAGGCGGTGCTACAGAGTTCTTGAAGTGGTG
GCCTAACTACGGCTACACTAGAAGAACAGTATTTGGTATCTGCGCTCTGCTGAAGCCAGTTACCTTCGGA
AAAAGAGTTGGTAGCTCTTGATCCGGCAAACAAACCACCGCTGGTAGCGGTGGTTTTTTTGTTTGCAAGC
AGCAGATTACGCGCAGAAAAAAAGGATCTCAAGAAGATCCTTTGATCTTTTCTACGGGGTCTGACGCTCA
GTGGAACGAAAACTCACGTTAAGGGATTTTGGTCATGAGATTATCAAAAAGGATCTTCACCTAGATCCTT
TTAAATTAAAAATGAAGTTTTAAATCAATCTAAAGTATATATGAGTAAACTTGGTCTGACAGTTACCAAT
GCTTAATCAGTGAGGCACCTATCTCAGCGATCTGTCTATTTCGTTCATCCATAGTTGCCTGACTCCCCGT
CGTGTAGATAACTACGATACGGGAGGGCTTACCATCTGGCCCCAGTGCTGCAATGATACCGCGAGACCCA
CGCTCACCGGCTCCAGATTTATCAGCAATAAACCAGCCAGCCGGAAGGGCCGAGCGCAGAAGTGGTCCTG
CAACTTTATCCGCCTCCATCCAGTCTATTAATTGTTGCCGGGAAGCTAGAGTAAGTAGTTCGCCAGTTAA
TAGTTTGCGCAACGTTGTTGCCATTGCTACAGGCATCGTGGTGTCACGCTCGTCGTTTGGTATGGCTTCA
TTCAGCTCCGGTTCCCAACGATCAAGGCGAGTTACATGATCCCCCATGTTGTGCAAAAAAGCGGTTAGCT
CCTTCGGTCCTCCGATCGTTGTCAGAAGTAAGTTGGCCGCAGTGTTATCACTCATGGTTATGGCAGCACT
GCATAATTCTCTTACTGTCATGCCATCCGTAAGATGCTTTTCTGTGACTGGTGAGTACTCAACCAAGTCA
TTCTGAGAATAGTGTATGCGGCGACCGAGTTGCTCTTGCCCGGCGTCAATACGGGATAATACCGCGCCAC
ATAGCAGAACTTTAAAAGTGCTCATCATTGGAAAACGTTCTTCGGGGCGAAAACTCTCAAGGATCTTACC
GCTGTTGAGATCCAGTTCGATGTAACCCACTCGTGCACCCAACTGATCTTCAGCATCTTTTACTTTCACC
AGCGTTTCTGGGTGAGCAAAAACAGGAAGGCAAAATGCCGCAAAAAAGGGAATAAGGGCGACACGGAAAT
GTTGAATACTCATACTCTTCCTTTTTCAATATTATTGAAGCATTTATCAGGGTTATTGTCTCATGAGCGG
ATACATATTTGAATGTATTTAGAAAAATAAACAAATAGGGGTTCCGCGCACATTTCCCCGAAAAGTGCCA
CCTGACGTC
Features (pLannotate 1.2.2; 23 found; start..end, strand, type, name):
     28..80      -  misc_feature   bom (fragment): basis of mobility region from pBR322
    235..614     +  enhancer       CMV enhancer: human cytomegalovirus immediate early enhancer
    615..818     +  promoter       CMV promoter: human cytomegalovirus (CMV) immediate early promoter
    814..847     +  LTR            5' LTR (truncated) (fragment): truncated 5' long terminal repeat (LTR) from HIV-1
    863..881     +  promoter       T7 promoter: promoter for bacteriophage T7 RNA polymerase
    939..2498    +  CDS            Gk5: GLPK5_MOUSE - Experimental evidence at transcript level: Swiss-Prot protein existence level 2. From Mus musculus (Mouse).
   2507..2527    +  CDS            3xFLAG (fragment): three tandem FLAG® epitope tags
   2582..2806    +  polyA_signal   bGH poly(A) signal: bovine growth hormone polyadenylation signal
   2810..2831    +  promoter       SV40 promoter (fragment): SV40 enhancer and early promoter
   2852..3280    +  rep_origin     f1 ori (sequence partly withheld): f1 bacteriophage origin of replication; arrow indicates direction of (+) strand synthesis
   3294..3623    +  promoter       SV40 promoter: SV40 enhancer and early promoter
   3671..3718    +  promoter       EM7 promoter: synthetic bacterial promoter&nbsp
   3737..4135    +  CDS            BSD: blasticidin S deaminase; Aspergillus terreus BSD; confers resistance to blasticidin
   4136..4163    +  CDS            BleoR (fragment): antibiotic-binding protein; Sh ble from Streptoalloteichus hindustanus; confers resistance to bleomycin, phleomycin, and Zeocin™
   4173..4298    +  CDS            ble (fragment): BLE_KLEPN - Experimental evidence at protein level: Swiss-Prot protein existence level 1. Binding protein with a strong affinity to the bleomycin family of antibiotics. Binds to CL990; an antimitotic-antibiotic compound. From Klebsiella pneumoniae.
   4293..4414    +  polyA_signal   SV40 poly(A) signal: SV40 polyadenylation signal
   4487..4503    -  protein_bind   lac operator: The lac repressor binds to the lac operator to inhibit transcription in E. coli. This inhibition can be relieved by adding lactose or isopropyl-β-D-thiogalactopyranoside (IPTG). lac repressor encoded by lacI
   4511..4541    -  promoter       lac promoter: promoter for the E. coli lac operon
   4556..4577    -  protein_bind   CAP binding site: CAP binding activates transcription in the presence of cAMP. E. coli catabolite activator protein
   4590..4682    -  CDS            lacI (fragment): lac repressor; lacI; The lac repressor binds to the lac operator to inhibit transcription in E. coli. This inhibition can be relieved by adding lactose or isopropyl-β-D-thiogalactopyranoside (IPTG).
   4865..5453    -  rep_origin     ori: high-copy-number ColE1/pMB1/pBR322/pUC origin of replication
   5624..6484    -  CDS            AmpR: β-lactamase; bla; confers resistance to ampicillin, carbenicillin, and related antibiotics
   6485..6589    -  promoter       AmpR promoter: bla
