[The description below was written by a language model from this plasmid's Addgene catalogue record and pLannotate feature annotations shown in this document.]
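Description:
pcDNA6-C-Flag-GK5_v1 is a mammalian expression plasmid built on the pcDNA6 backbone, about 6.6 kb in total, that drives production of mouse glycerol kinase 5 (Gk5, isoform 1, 516 amino acids) carrying a C-terminal Flag epitope. The roughly 1.55 kb Gk5 coding sequence, inserted by ligation-independent cloning, sits downstream of the human cytomegalovirus immediate-early enhancer and promoter and is followed by the bovine growth hormone polyadenylation signal, an arrangement that gives strong constitutive transcription and efficient mRNA processing in transfected mammalian cells. A T7 promoter lies between the CMV promoter and the insert and can serve for in vitro transcription or as a sequencing primer site. The annotation tool labels the tag as a short fragment of 3xFLAG, consistent in length with a single Flag epitope fused in frame just after the Gk5 open reading frame.

For propagation in E. coli the plasmid carries a high-copy ColE1/pUC-type origin and the β-lactamase gene with its own promoter, conferring ampicillin resistance; an f1 origin is also present, allowing single-stranded DNA production. Selection in mammalian cells relies on the blasticidin S deaminase gene, placed under tandem SV40 early and bacterial EM7 promoters and terminated by the SV40 polyadenylation signal, so that blasticidin can be used to obtain stable lines. Several short annotated fragments (bleomycin-resistance, lacI, an HIV-1 LTR piece, bom) appear to be backbone remnants or partial sequence matches rather than functional elements. The construct is intended for expressing Flag-tagged GK5 for detection or immunoprecipitation, and it was deposited in connection with work on GK5's role in skin-specific regulation of SREBP processing and lipid biosynthesis.
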