Addgene plasmid #134281: pcDNA6-C-Flag-GK5_v1
Purpose: Expresses Flag-tagged GK5 (isoform 1) in mammalian cells
Depositing lab: Bruce Beutler. Depositing organization: University of Texas Southwestern Medical Center. Publication: Skin-specific regulation of SREBP processing and lipid biosynthesis by glycerol kinase 5. Zhang D, Tomisato W, Su L, Sun L, Choi JH, Zhang Z, Wang KW, Zhan X, Choi M, Li X, Tang M, Castro-Perez JM, Hildebrand S, Murray AR, Moresco EMY, Beutler B. Proc Natl Acad Sci U S A. 2017 Jun 27;114(26):E5197-E5206. doi: 10.1073/pnas.1705312114. Epub 2017 Jun 12. PubMed 28607088.
Backbone
  Vector backbone: pcDNA6
  Backbone size w/o insert (bp): 5000
  Total vector size (bp): 6600
  Vector type: Mammalian Expression
  Selectable markers: Blasticidin
Growth in bacteria
  Bacterial resistance: Ampicillin, 100 μg/mL
  Growth temperature: 37°C
  Growth strain: DH5alpha
  Copy number: High Copy
Gene/Insert
  Gene/Insert name: Gk5 (alt name: glycerol kinase 5 (putative))
  Species: M. musculus (mouse)
  Insert size (bp): 1551
  Mutation: mouse Gk5 isoform 1; 516 amino acids
  GenBank ID: NM_177352
  Entrez Gene: Gk5 (a.k.a. AV095337, C330018K18Rik, G630067D24Rik)
  Promoter: CMV
  Tag / fusion protein: Flag (C terminal on insert)
  Cloning method: Ligation Independent Cloning
  Sequencing primers: 5′ TAATACGACTCACTATAGGG; 3′ TAGAAGGCACAGTCGAGG
Terms and licenses: Academic/Nonprofit Terms; Industry Terms: Not Available to Industry
How to cite: pcDNA6-C-Flag-GK5_v1 was a gift from Bruce Beutler (Addgene plasmid # 134281 ; http://n2t.net/addgene:134281 ; RRID:Addgene_134281)
